>Addgene plasmid #161361 | pDONR221-SLC6A16_STOP | addgene full sequence | sequence record 426346 | Addgene NGS Result
CAAATAATGATTTTATTTTGACTGATAGTGACCTGTTCGTTGCAACACATTGATGAGCAATGCTTTTTTA
TAATGCCAACTTTGTACAAAAAAGCAGGCTCCACCATGAAGACCGAGGCCCAGCCTTCCACATCTCTGCT
GGCCAACACCAGCTGGACCGGCACAGTGATCAGCGACTCCGTGCCAGGCTCTCAGACATGGGAGGATAAG
GGCAGCCTGACCAGGTCTGCCACCAGCTGGACATCCGAGGCCCAGGTGTCCGCCGCAAGGGTGGCAGAGG
CACAGGCACGCACATCTCAGCCCAAGCAGATCAGCGTGCTGGAGGCCCTGACCGCATCCGCCCTGAACCA
GAAGCCTACACACGAGAAGGTGCAGATGACCGAGAAGAAGGAGTCTGAGGTGCTGCTGGCCCGGCCATTC
TGGAGCTCCAAGACCGAGTACATCCTGGCCCAAGTGGGCTTCTCCATGAAGCCCTCTTGCCTGTGGAGAT
TTGCCTACCTGTGGCTGAATAGCGGCGGCTGTTCCTTTGCCGCCATCTATATCTTCATGCTGTTTCTGGT
GGGCGTGCCACTGCTGTTCCTGGAGATGGCAGCAGGACAGAGCATGAGGCAGGGAGGAATGGGCGTGTGG
AAGATCATCGCCCCTTGGATCGGCGGCGTGGGCTATTCTAGCTTCATGGTGTGCTTTATTCTGGGCTTGT
ACTTCAATGTAGTAAATTCCTGGATCATCTTTTATATGTCTCAGAGCTTCCAGTTTCCAGTGCCCTGGGA
GAAGTGCCCCCTGACCATGAACTCCTCTGGCTTCGACCCCGAGTGTGAGAGGACCACACCTTCCATCTAC
TTTTGGTATCAGCAGGCCCTGAAGGCCTCTGACCGCATCGAGGATGGCGGCTCTCCAGTGTACAGCCTGG
TGCTGCCCTTCTTTCTGTGCTGGTGTCTGGTGGGCGCCTTTATGATCAATGGCCTGAAGAGCACAGGCAA
AGTGATCTACGTGCTGGTGCTGCTGCCCTGTTTTATCATCGTGGGCTTCTTTATCCGGACCCTGCTGCTG
GAGGGAGCAAAGTTCGGACTGCAGCAGCTGGTGGTGGCCAAGATCTCTGACGTGTACAACATGAGCGTGT
GGAGCCTGGCAGGAGGACAGGTGCTGAGCAATACCGGAATCGGACTGGGATCCGTGGCATCTCTGGCCAG
CTATATGCCTCAGAGCAACAATTGCCTGTCCGATGCCTTCCTGGTGAGCGTGATCAACCTGCTGACCCTG
CTGGTGTTCACATCCTTCAATTTTTGCGTGCTGGGCTTTTGGGCCACCGTGATCACACACCGGTGCTGTG
AGAGAAACGCCGAGATCCTGCTGAAGCTGATCAATCTGGGCAAGCTGCCACCTGACGCAAAGCCACCCGT
GAACCTGCTGTACAATCCCACCAGCATCTATAACGCCTGGCTGTCCGGCCTGCCTCAGCACATCAAGAGC
ATGGTGCTGCGGGAGGTGACAGAGTGCAATATCGAGACCCAGTTCCTGAAGGCCTCCGAGGGCCCTAAGT
TCGCCTTTCTGTCCTTCGTGGAGGCCATGTCTTTTCTGCCTCCATCCGTGTTCTGGTCTTTTATCTTCTT
TCTGATGCTGCTGGCAATGGGACTGAGCTCCGCCATCGGCATCATGCAGGGCATCATCACCCCACTGCAG
GATACCTTCAGCTTCTTCAGAAAGCACACAAAGCTGCTGATCGTGGGCGTGTTCCTGCTGATGTTCGTGT
GCGGCCTGTTCTTTACCCGGCCATCCGGCTCTTACTTCATCAGACTGCTGTCTGACTATTGGATCGTGTT
CCCCATCATCGTGGTGGTGGTGTTTGAGACAATGGCCGTGTCCTGGGCATACGGAGCACGGAGATTCCTG
GCAGATCTGACCATCCTGCTGGGCCACCCCATCTCCCCTATCTTTGGCTGGCTGTGGCCTCACCTGTGCC
CAGTGGTGCTGCTGATCATCTTCGTGACAATGATGGTGCACCTGTGCATGAAGCCTATCACATACATGAG
CTGGGATTCTAGCACCTCCAAGGAGGTGCTGAGGCCATATCCCCCTTGGGCCCTGCTGCTGATGATCACC
CTGTTCGCCATCGTGATCCTGCCTATCCCAGCCTACTTCGTGTATTGCAGGATCCACCGCATCCCATTTC
GCCCAAAGAGCGGCGACGGACCAATGACCGCAAGCACATCCCTGCCTCTGTCTCACCAGCTGACACCAAG
CAAGGAGGTGCAGAAGGAGGAGATCCTGCAGGTGGATGAGACCAAGTACCCCTCCACCTGTAATGTGACA
TCTTAAGACCCAGCTTTCTTGTACAAAGTTGGCATTATAAGAAAGCATTGCTTATCAATTTGTTGCAACG
AACAGGTCACTATCAGTCAAAATAAAATCATTATTTGCCATCCAGCTGATATCCCCTATAGTGAGTCGTA
TTACATGGTCATAGCTGTTTCCTGGCAGCTCTGGCCCGTGTCTCAAAATCTCTGATGTTACATTGCACAA
GATAAAAATATATCATCATGAACAATAAAACTGTCTGCTTACATAAACAGTAATACAAGGGGTGTTATGA
GCCATATTCAACGGGAAACGTCGAGGCCGCGATTAAATTCCAACATGGATGCTGATTTATATGGGTATAA
ATGGGCTCGCGATAATGTCGGGCAATCAGGTGCGACAATCTATCGCTTGTATGGGAAGCCCGATGCGCCA
GAGTTGTTTCTGAAACATGGCAAAGGTAGCGTTGCCAATGATGTTACAGATGAGATGGTCAGACTAAACT
GGCTGACGGAATTTATGCCTCTTCCGACCATCAAGCATTTTATCCGTACTCCTGATGATGCATGGTTACT
CACCACTGCGATCCCCGGAAAAACAGCATTCCAGGTATTAGAAGAATATCCTGATTCAGGTGAAAATATT
GTTGATGCGCTGGCAGTGTTCCTGCGCCGGTTGCATTCGATTCCTGTTTGTAATTGTCCTTTTAACAGCG
ATCGCGTATTTCGTCTCGCTCAGGCGCAATCACGAATGAATAACGGTTTGGTTGATGCGAGTGATTTTGA
TGACGAGCGTAATGGCTGGCCTGTTGAACAAGTCTGGAAAGAAATGCATAAACTTTTGCCATTCTCACCG
GATTCAGTCGTCACTCATGGTGATTTCTCACTTGATAACCTTATTTTTGACGAGGGGAAATTAATAGGTT
GTATTGATGTTGGACGAGTCGGAATCGCAGACCGATACCAGGATCTTGCCATCCTATGGAACTGCCTCGG
TGAGTTTTCTCCTTCATTACAGAAACGGCTTTTTCAAAAATATGGTATTGATAATCCTGATATGAATAAA
TTGCAGTTTCATTTGATGCTCGATGAGTTTTTCTAATCAGAATTGGTTAATTGGTTGTAACACTGGCAGA
GCATTACGCTGACTTGACGGGACGGCGCAAGCTCATGACCAAAATCCCTTAACGTGAGTTACGCGTCGTT
CCACTGAGCGTCAGACCCCGTAGAAAAGATCAAAGGATCTTCTTGAGATCCTTTTTTTCTGCGCGTAATC
TGCTGCTTGCAAACAAAAAAACCACCGCTACCAGCGGTGGTTTGTTTGCCGGATCAAGAGCTACCAACTC
TTTTTCCGAAGGTAACTGGCTTCAGCAGAGCGCAGATACCAAATACTGTTCTTCTAGTGTAGCCGTAGTT
AGGCCACCACTTCAAGAACTCTGTAGCACCGCCTACATACCTCGCTCTGCTAATCCTGTTACCAGTGGCT
GCTGCCAGTGGCGATAAGTCGTGTCTTACCGGGTTGGACTCAAGACGATAGTTACCGGATAAGGCGCAGC
GGTCGGGCTGAACGGGGGGTTCGTGCACACAGCCCAGCTTGGAGCGAACGACCTACACCGAACTGAGATA
CCTACAGCGTGAGCTATGAGAAAGCGCCACGCTTCCCGAAGGGAGAAAGGCGGACAGGTATCCGGTAAGC
GGCAGGGTCGGAACAGGAGAGCGCACGAGGGAGCTTCCAGGGGGAAACGCCTGGTATCTTTATAGTCCTG
TCGGGTTTCGCCACCTCTGACTTGAGCGTCGATTTTTGTGATGCTCGTCAGGGGGGCGGAGCCTATGGAA
AAACGCCAGCAACGCGGCCTTTTTACGGTTCCTGGCCTTTTGCTGGCCTTTTGCTCACATGTTCTTTCCT
GCGTTATCCCCTGATTCTGTGGATAACCGTATTACCGCCTTTGAGTGAGCTGATACCGCTCGCCGCAGCC
GAACGACCGAGCGCAGCGAGTCAGTGAGCGAGGAAGCGGAAGAGCGCCCAATACGCAAACCGCCTCTCCC
CGCGCGTTGGCCGATTCATTAATGCAGCTGGCACGACAGGTTTCCCGACTGGAAAGCGGGCAGTGAGCGC
AACGCAATTAATACGCGTACCGCTAGCCAGGAAGAGTTTGTAGAAACGCAAAAAGGCCATCCGTCAGGAT
GGCCTTCTGCTTAGTTTGATGCCTGGCAGTTTATGGCGGGCGTCCTGCCCGCCACCCTCCGGGCCGTTGC
TTCACAACGTTCAAATCCGCTCCCGGCGGATTTGTCCTACTCAGGAGAGCGTTCACCGACAAACAACAGA
TAAAACGAAAGGCCCAGTCTTCCGACTGAGCCTTTCGTTTTATTTGATGCCTGGCAGTTCCCTACTCTCG
CGTTAACGCTAGCATGGATGTTTTCCCAGTCACGACGTTGTAAAACGACGGCCAGTCTTAAGCTCGGGCC
C
Features (pLannotate 1.2.2; 10 found; start..end, strand, type, name):
      1..100     +  protein_bind   attL1: mutant version of attL; recombination site for the Gateway® LR reaction LR Clonase™
    106..2313    +  CDS            SLC6A16: S6A16_HUMAN - Also known as NTT5. Experimental evidence at transcript level: Swiss-Prot protein existence level 2. From Homo sapiens (Human).
   2318..2417    -  protein_bind   attL2: mutant version of attL; recombination site for the Gateway® LR reaction LR Clonase™
   2435..2453    -  promoter       T7 promoter: promoter for bacteriophage T7 RNA polymerase
   2587..3396    +  CDS            KanR: aminoglycoside phosphotransferase; aph(3')-Ia; confers resistance to kanamycin in bacteria or G418 (Geneticin®) in eukaryotes
   3543..4131    +  rep_origin     ori: high-copy-number ColE1/pMB1/pBR322/pUC origin of replication
   4314..4406    +  CDS            lacI (fragment): lac repressor; lacI; The lac repressor binds to the lac operator to inhibit transcription in E. coli. This inhibition can be relieved by adding lactose or isopropyl-β-D-thiogalactopyranoside (IPTG).
   4461..4488    -  terminator     rrnB T2 terminator: transcription terminator T2 from the E. coli rrnB gene
   4620..4663    +  terminator     rrnB T1 terminator: Escherichia coli rrnB; transcription terminator T1 from the E. coli rrnB gene
   4710..4746    -  CDS            lacZα (fragment): LacZα fragment of β-galactosidase; lacZ fragment
