[The description below was written by a language model from this plasmid's Addgene catalogue record and pLannotate feature annotations shown in this document.]
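Description:
pDONR221-SLC6A16_STOP is a Gateway entry clone built on the pDONR221 backbone, carrying a codon-optimized open reading frame for human SLC6A16 (also known as NTT5), a member of the SLC6 solute carrier family. Although catalogued under mammalian expression, the plasmid has no eukaryotic promoter or polyadenylation signal in its feature table. It is a shuttle for moving the ORF into expression vectors of the user's choice, not an expression construct in its own right. It is maintained in E. coli through a high-copy ColE1/pUC-type origin and selected with kanamycin via the aph(3')-Ia resistance gene. The sequenced record is about 4.8 kb, consistent with the stated backbone and an insert of roughly 2.2 kb.

The SLC6A16 coding sequence lies between attL1 and attL2, the recombination sites produced when an ORF is captured in a pDONR vector. In an LR Clonase reaction these sites recombine with the attR sites of a destination vector, transferring the ORF directionally and in frame. Because this version ends with a stop codon, it suits untagged expression or N-terminal fusions supplied by the destination vector. C-terminal tags would not be translated, and a companion clone without the stop codon exists for that purpose. Other annotated elements belong to the backbone: rrnB T1 and T2 terminators upstream of the cassette that insulate the insert from read-through transcription, a T7 promoter beyond attL2 pointing back towards the insert, and short lacI and lacZα remnants with no functional role. M13 forward and reverse primer sites flank the cassette for sequence verification. The clone belongs to a consortium-wide collection of SLC transporter ORFs made to support systematic study of these transporters as drug targets.
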