Addgene plasmid #161361: pDONR221-SLC6A16_STOP
Purpose: Gateway entry clone with codon-optimized ORF sequence for subcloning into custom expression vectors. Contains a STOP codon at the end of the codon-optimized ORF sequence.
Depositing lab: RESOLUTE Consortium & Giulio Superti-Furga. Depositing organization: CeMM Research Center for Molecular Medicine. Publication: The RESOLUTE consortium: unlocking SLC transporters for drug discovery. Superti-Furga G, Lackner D, Wiedmer T, Ingles-Prieto A, Barbosa B, Girardi E, Goldmann U, Gurtl B, Klavins K, Klimek C, Lindinger S, Lineiro-Retes E, Muller AC, Onstein S, Redinger G, Reil D, Sedlyarov V, Wolf G, Crawford M, Everley R, ... Steppan CM. Nat Rev Drug Discov. 2020 Jul;19(7):429-430. doi: 10.1038/d41573-020-00056-6. PubMed 32265506.
Backbone
  Vector backbone: pDONR221
  Backbone manufacturer: ThermoFisher Scientific
  Backbone size w/o insert (bp): 2550
  Vector type: Mammalian Expression
Growth in bacteria
  Bacterial resistance: Kanamycin, 50 μg/mL
  Growth temperature: 37°C
  Growth strain: NEB Stable
  Copy number: High Copy
Gene/Insert
  Gene/Insert name: SLC6A16 (alt name: NTT5)
  Species: H. sapiens (human)
  Insert size (bp): 2211
  Entrez Gene: SLC6A16 (a.k.a. NTT5)
  Cloning method: Gateway Cloning
  Sequencing primers: 5′ M13-fwd; 3′ M13-rev
Terms and licenses: Academic/Nonprofit Terms; Industry Terms
Depositor comments: This plasmid contains a STOP codon at the end of the codon-optimized ORF. For the version of this plasmid that does not contain a STOP codon, please see Addgene plasmid 132195 For more information on the full Resolute plasmid collection, please see www.addgene.org/depositor-collections/re-solute/. Please provide your feedback on this plasmid to the RESOLUTE consortium by filling out their RESOLUTE repository feedback form: https://forms.office.com/Pages/ResponsePage.aspx?id=0e05yklzmkS7rjFGQL4N7z4feCLQvEJAmVcOCM_u885UN1JJRko0Ukg4TVQwNTZLOUxPQVJWT1NHUCQlQCN0PWcu
How to cite: pDONR221-SLC6A16_STOP was a gift from RESOLUTE Consortium & Giulio Superti-Furga (Addgene plasmid # 161361 ; http://n2t.net/addgene:161361 ; RRID:Addgene_161361)
