>Addgene plasmid #161361 | pDONR221-SLC6A16_STOP | depositor partial sequence | sequence record 312657 | Codon-optimized ORF of SLC6A16
ATGAAGACCGAGGCCCAGCCTTCCACATCTCTGCTGGCCAACACCAGCTGGACCGGCACAGTGATCAGCG
ACTCCGTGCCAGGCTCTCAGACATGGGAGGATAAGGGCAGCCTGACCAGGTCTGCCACCAGCTGGACATC
CGAGGCCCAGGTGTCCGCCGCAAGGGTGGCAGAGGCACAGGCACGCACATCTCAGCCCAAGCAGATCAGC
GTGCTGGAGGCCCTGACCGCATCCGCCCTGAACCAGAAGCCTACACACGAGAAGGTGCAGATGACCGAGA
AGAAGGAGTCTGAGGTGCTGCTGGCCCGGCCATTCTGGAGCTCCAAGACCGAGTACATCCTGGCCCAAGT
GGGCTTCTCCATGAAGCCCTCTTGCCTGTGGAGATTTGCCTACCTGTGGCTGAATAGCGGCGGCTGTTCC
TTTGCCGCCATCTATATCTTCATGCTGTTTCTGGTGGGCGTGCCACTGCTGTTCCTGGAGATGGCAGCAG
GACAGAGCATGAGGCAGGGAGGAATGGGCGTGTGGAAGATCATCGCCCCTTGGATCGGCGGCGTGGGCTA
TTCTAGCTTCATGGTGTGCTTTATTCTGGGCTTGTACTTCAATGTAGTAAATTCCTGGATCATCTTTTAT
ATGTCTCAGAGCTTCCAGTTTCCAGTGCCCTGGGAGAAGTGCCCCCTGACCATGAACTCCTCTGGCTTCG
ACCCCGAGTGTGAGAGGACCACACCTTCCATCTACTTTTGGTATCAGCAGGCCCTGAAGGCCTCTGACCG
CATCGAGGATGGCGGCTCTCCAGTGTACAGCCTGGTGCTGCCCTTCTTTCTGTGCTGGTGTCTGGTGGGC
GCCTTTATGATCAATGGCCTGAAGAGCACAGGCAAAGTGATCTACGTGCTGGTGCTGCTGCCCTGTTTTA
TCATCGTGGGCTTCTTTATCCGGACCCTGCTGCTGGAGGGAGCAAAGTTCGGACTGCAGCAGCTGGTGGT
GGCCAAGATCTCTGACGTGTACAACATGAGCGTGTGGAGCCTGGCAGGAGGACAGGTGCTGAGCAATACC
GGAATCGGACTGGGATCCGTGGCATCTCTGGCCAGCTATATGCCTCAGAGCAACAATTGCCTGTCCGATG
CCTTCCTGGTGAGCGTGATCAACCTGCTGACCCTGCTGGTGTTCACATCCTTCAATTTTTGCGTGCTGGG
CTTTTGGGCCACCGTGATCACACACCGGTGCTGTGAGAGAAACGCCGAGATCCTGCTGAAGCTGATCAAT
CTGGGCAAGCTGCCACCTGACGCAAAGCCACCCGTGAACCTGCTGTACAATCCCACCAGCATCTATAACG
CCTGGCTGTCCGGCCTGCCTCAGCACATCAAGAGCATGGTGCTGCGGGAGGTGACAGAGTGCAATATCGA
GACCCAGTTCCTGAAGGCCTCCGAGGGCCCTAAGTTCGCCTTTCTGTCCTTCGTGGAGGCCATGTCTTTT
CTGCCTCCATCCGTGTTCTGGTCTTTTATCTTCTTTCTGATGCTGCTGGCAATGGGACTGAGCTCCGCCA
TCGGCATCATGCAGGGCATCATCACCCCACTGCAGGATACCTTCAGCTTCTTCAGAAAGCACACAAAGCT
GCTGATCGTGGGCGTGTTCCTGCTGATGTTCGTGTGCGGCCTGTTCTTTACCCGGCCATCCGGCTCTTAC
TTCATCAGACTGCTGTCTGACTATTGGATCGTGTTCCCCATCATCGTGGTGGTGGTGTTTGAGACAATGG
CCGTGTCCTGGGCATACGGAGCACGGAGATTCCTGGCAGATCTGACCATCCTGCTGGGCCACCCCATCTC
CCCTATCTTTGGCTGGCTGTGGCCTCACCTGTGCCCAGTGGTGCTGCTGATCATCTTCGTGACAATGATG
GTGCACCTGTGCATGAAGCCTATCACATACATGAGCTGGGATTCTAGCACCTCCAAGGAGGTGCTGAGGC
CATATCCCCCTTGGGCCCTGCTGCTGATGATCACCCTGTTCGCCATCGTGATCCTGCCTATCCCAGCCTA
CTTCGTGTATTGCAGGATCCACCGCATCCCATTTCGCCCAAAGAGCGGCGACGGACCAATGACCGCAAGC
ACATCCCTGCCTCTGTCTCACCAGCTGACACCAAGCAAGGAGGTGCAGAAGGAGGAGATCCTGCAGGTGG
ATGAGACCAAGTACCCCTCCACCTGTAATGTGACATCTTAA
